>Addgene plasmid #48462 | pFUSB4_CCTG | depositor full sequence | sequence record 70162 | Full Sequence
ATGTTTTCCCAGTCACGACGTTGTAAAACGACGGCCAGTCTTAAGCGTCTCATGGCCTGACCCCGGACCA
AGTGGTGGCCTATCGCCAGCCACGATGGCGGCAAGCAAGCGCTCGAAACGGTGCAGCGGCTGTTGCCGGT
GCTGTGCCAGGACCATGGCCTGACTCCGGACCAAGTGGTGGCTATCGCCAGCCACGATGGCGGCAAGCAA
GCGCTCGAAACGGTGCAGCGGCTGTTGCCGGTGCTGTGCCAGGACCATGGCCTGACCCCGGACCAAGTGG
TGGCTATCGCCAGCAACGGTGGCGGCAAGCAAGCGCTCGAAACGGTGCAGCGGCTGTTGCCGGTGCTGTG
CCAGGACCATGGCCTGACCCCGGACCAAGTGGTGGCTATCGCCAGCAACAATGGCGGCAAGCAAGCGCTC
GAAACGGTGCAGCGGCTGTTGCCGGTGCTGTGCCAGGACCATGGCCTGACCCCGGACCAAGTGGTGGCTA
TCGAGACGTCTAGACCAGCCAGGACAGAAATGCCTCGACTTCGCTGCTACCCAAGGTTGCCGGGTGACGC
ACACCGTGGAAACGGATGAAGGCACGAACCCAGTGGACATAAGCCTGTTCGGTTCGTAAGCTGTAATGCA
AGTAGCGTATGCGCTCACGCAACTGGTCCAGAACCTTGACCGAACGCAGCGGTGGTAACGGCGCAGTGGC
GGTTTTCATGGCTTGTTATGACTGTTTTTTTGGGGTACAGTCTATGCCTCGGGCATCCAAGCAGCAAGCG
CGTTACGCCGTGGGTCGATGTTTGATGTTATGGAGCAGCAACGATGTTACGCAGCAGGGCAGTCGCCCTA
AAACAAAGTTAAACATTATGAGGGAAGCGGTGATCGCCGAAGTATCGACTCAACTATCAGAGGTAGTTGG
CGTCATCGAGCGCCATCTCGAACCGACGTTGCTGGCCGTACATTTGTACGGCTCCGCAGTGGATGGCGGC
CTGAAGCCACACAGTGATATTGATTTGCTGGTTACGGTGACCGTAAGGCTTGATGAAACAACGCGGCGAG
CTTTGATCAACGACCTTTTGGAAACTTCGGCTTCCCCTGGAGAGAGCGAGATTCTCCGCGCTGTAGAAGT
CACCATTGTTGTGCACGACGACATCATTCCGTGGCGTTATCCAGCTAAGCGCGAACTGCAATTTGGAGAA
TGGCAGCGCAATGACATTCTTGCAGGTATCTTCGAGCCAGCCACGATCGACATTGATCTGGCTATCTTGC
TGACAAAAGCAAGAGAACATAGCGTTGCCTTGGTAGGTCCAGCGGCGGAGGAACTCTTTGATCCGGTTCC
TGAACAGGATCTATTTGAGGCGCTAAATGAAACCTTAACGCTATGGAACTCGCCGCCCGACTGGGCTGGC
GATGAGCGAAATGTAGTGCTTACGTTGTCCCGCATTTGGTACAGCGCAGTAACCGGCAAAATCGCGCCGA
AGGATGTCGCTGCCGACTGGGCAATGGAGCGCCTGCCGGCCCAGTATCAGCCCGTCATACTTGAAGCTAG
ACAGGCTTATCTTGGACAAGAAGAAGATCGCTTGGCCTCGCGCGCAGATCAGTTGGAAGAATTTGTCCAC
TACGTGAAAGGCGAGATCACCAAGGTAGTCGGCAAATAACCCTCGAGCCACCCATGACCAAAATCCCTTA
ACGTGAGTTACGCGTCGTTCCACTGAGCGTCAGACCCCGTAGAAAAGATCAAAGGATCTTCTTGAGATCC
TTTTTTTCTGCGCGTAATCTGCTGCTTGCAAACAAAAAAACCACCGCTACCAGCGGTGGTTTGTTTGCCG
GATCAAGAGCTACCAACTCTTTTTCCGAAGGTAACTGGCTTCAGCAGAGCGCAGATACCAAATACTGTCC
TTCTAGTGTAGCCGTAGTTAGGCCACCACTTCAAGAACTCTGTAGCACCGCCTACATACCTCGCTCTGCT
AATCCTGTTACCAGTGGCTGCTGCCAGTGGCGATAAGTCGTGTCTTACCGGGTTGGACTCAAGACGATAG
TTACCGGATAAGGCGCAGCGGTCGGGCTGAACGGGGGGTTCGTGCACACAGCCCAGCTTGGAGCGAACGA
CCTACACCGAACTGAGATACCTACAGCGTGAGCATTGAGAAAGCGCCACGCTTCCCGAAGGGAGAAAGGC
GGACAGGTATCCGGTAAGCGGCAGGGTCGGAACAGGAGAGCGCACGAGGGAGCTTCCAGGGGGAAACGCC
TGGTATCTTTATAGTCCTGTCGGGTTTCGCCACCTCTGACTTGAGCGTCGATTTTTGTGATGCTCGTCAG
GGGGGCGGAGCCTATGGAAAAACGCCAGCAACGCGGCCTTTTTACGGTTCCTGGCCTTTTGCTGGCCTTT
TGCTCACATGTTCTTTCCTGCGTTATCCCCTGATTCTGTGGATAACCGTATTACCGCCTTTGAGTGAGCT
GATACCGCTCGCCGCAGCCGAACGACCGAGCGCAGCGAGTCAGTGAGCGAGGAAGCGGAAGAGCGCCCAA
TACGCAAACCGCCTCTCCCCGCGCGTTGGCCGATTCATTAATGCAGCTGGCACGACAGGTTTCCCGACTG
GAAAGCGGGCAGTGAGCGCAACGCAATTAATACGCGTACCGCTAGCCAGGAAGAGTTTGTAGAAACGCAA
AAAGGCCATCCGTCAGGATGGCCTTCTGCTTAGTTTGATGCCTGGCAGTTTATGGCGGGCGTCCTGCCCG
CCACCCTCCGGGCCGTTGCTTCACAACGTTCAAATCCGCTCCCGGCGGATTTGTCCTACTCAGGAGAGCG
TTCACCGACAAACAACAGATAAAACGAAAGGCCCAGTCTTCCGACTGAGCCTTTCGTTTTATTTGATGCC
TGGCAGTTCCCTACTCTCGCGTTAACGCTAGCATGG
Features (pLannotate 1.2.2; 8 found; start..end, strand, type, name):
      3..39      -  CDS            lacZα (fragment): LacZα fragment of β-galactosidase; lacZ fragment
    596..619     +  promoter       Pc promoter (fragment): intI1 (promoter lies within the coding sequence); class 1 integron promoter
    795..851     +  CDS            GmR (fragment): gentamycin acetyltransferase; aacC1; confers resistance to gentamycin
    858..1649    +  CDS            SmR: aminoglycoside adenylyltransferase (Murphy, 1985); aadA; confers resistance to spectinomycin and streptomycin
   1742..2330    +  rep_origin     ori: high-copy-number ColE1/pMB1/pBR322/pUC origin of replication
   2513..2605    +  CDS            lacI (fragment): lac repressor; lacI; The lac repressor binds to the lac operator to inhibit transcription in E. coli. This inhibition can be relieved by adding lactose or isopropyl-β-D-thiogalactopyranoside (IPTG).
   2660..2687    -  terminator     rrnB T2 terminator: transcription terminator T2 from the E. coli rrnB gene
   2819..2862    +  terminator     rrnB T1 terminator: Escherichia coli rrnB; transcription terminator T1 from the E. coli rrnB gene
