[The description below was written by a language model from this plasmid's Addgene catalogue record and pLannotate feature annotations shown in this document.]
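Description:
pFUSB4_CCTG is a small (about 2.9 kb) bacterial intermediate plasmid from a Golden Gate TALEN assembly system, built on the pFUS_B4 array backbone. It carries a pre-assembled synthetic block of four TAL effector repeats whose repeat-variable diresidues are HD HD NG NN. Under the standard RVD code these recognise the bases C, C, T and G respectively, which explains the plasmid's name. Although the catalogue lists it under mammalian expression and TALEN, the annotated features show no eukaryotic promoter, nuclease domain or polyadenylation signal, so it is best understood as a cloning module rather than an expression vector in its own right. The repeat array itself was not picked up by the automated annotation and does not appear in the feature table; it presumably lies in the unannotated region between the residual lacZα fragment and the resistance cassette.

The plasmid is propagated in E. coli through a high-copy ColE1/pUC-type origin and selected with spectinomycin through the aadA aminoglycoside adenylyltransferase gene (SmR). This gene sits downstream of a class 1 integron Pc promoter fragment and a remnant of a gentamicin acetyltransferase gene. Only short fragments of lacZα and lacI remain, consistent with a blue/white screening cassette having been replaced by the repeat array during Golden Gate cloning. The rrnB T1 and T2 terminators are also present.

The associated publication describes a simplified 15-RVD GoldyTALEN design for in vivo genome engineering. This construct appears to be one member of a library of ready-made four-repeat modules. Such modules can be combined with other repeat arrays in a further Golden Gate step to build full-length TALENs in a final expression backbone more quickly.
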