Addgene plasmid #48462: pFUSB4_CCTG
Depositing lab: Stephen Ekker. Depositing organization: Mayo Foundation for Medical Education and Research. Publication: High Efficiency In Vivo Genome Engineering with a Simplified 15-RVD GoldyTALEN Design. Ma AC, Lee HB, Clark KJ, Ekker SC. PLoS One. 2013 May 29;8(5):e65259. doi: 10.1371/journal.pone.0065259. Print 2013. PubMed 23734242.
Backbone
  Vector backbone: pFUS_B4
  Vector type: Mammalian Expression, TALEN
Growth in bacteria
  Bacterial resistance: Spectinomycin, 50 μg/mL
  Growth temperature: 37°C
  Growth strain: Top10
  Copy number: Unknown
Gene/Insert
  Gene/Insert name: RVD sequence: HD HD NG NN
  Species: Synthetic
  Cloning method: Unknown
  Sequencing primers: 5′ ttgatgcctggcagttccct; 3′ cgaaccgaacaggcttatgt
Terms and licenses: Academic/Nonprofit Terms; Industry Terms: Not Available to Industry
Depositor comments: Plasmid was created using Golden Gate cloning.
How to cite: pFUSB4_CCTG was a gift from Stephen Ekker (Addgene plasmid # 48462 ; http://n2t.net/addgene:48462 ; RRID:Addgene_48462)
