>Addgene plasmid #48462 | pFUSB4_CCTG | addgene partial sequence | sequence record 70822 | pCR8_F1 5'-ttgatgcctggcagttccct-3'
TTGTAAAACGACGGCCAGTCTTAAGCGTCTCATGGCCTGACCCCGGACCAAGTGGTGGCTATCGCCAGCC
ACGATGGCGGCAAGCAAGCGCTCGAAACGGTGCAGCGGCTGTTGCCGGTGCTGTGCCAGGACCATGGCCT
GACTCCGGACCAAGTGGTGGCTATCGCCAGCCACGATGGCGGCAAGCAAGCGCTCGAAACGGTGCAGCGG
CTGTTGCCGGTGCTGTGCCAGGACCATGGCCTGACCCCGGACCAAGTGGTGGCTATCGCCAGCAACGGTG
GCGGCAAGCAAGCGCTCGAAACGGTGCAGCGGCTGTTGCCGGTGCTGTGCCAGGACCATGGCCTGACCCC
GGACCAAGTGGTGGCTATCGCCAGCAACAATGGCGGCAAGCAAGCGCTCGAAACGGTGCAGCGGCTGTTG
CCGGTGCTGTGCCAGGACCATGGCCTGACCCCGGACCAAGTGGTGGCTATCGAGACGTCTAGACCAGCCA
GGACAGAAATGCCTCGACTTCGCTGCTACCCAAGGTTGCCGGGTGACGCACACCGTGGAAACGGATGAAG
GCACGAACCCAGTGGACATAAGCCTGTTCGGTTCGTAAGCTGTAATGCAAGTAGCGTATGCGCTCACGCA
ACTGGTCCAGAACCTTGACCGAACGCAGCGGTGGTAACGGCGCAGTGGCGGTTTTCATGGCTTGTTATGA
CTGTTTTTTTGGGGTACAGTCTATGCCTCGGGCATCCAAGCAGCAAGCGCGTTACGCCGTGGGTCGATGT
TTGATGTTATGGAGCAGCAACGATGTTACGCAGCAGGGCAGTCGCCCTAAAACAAAGTTAAACATTATGA
GGGAAGCGGTGATCGCCGAAGTATCGACTCAACTATCAGA
